>Addgene plasmid #234182 | pAIP4_3A7L | addgene full sequence | sequence record 464147 | Addgene NGS Result
[113 nt withheld, positions 1-113]
CCCATTCGCCAATCCGGATATAGTTCCTCCTTTCAGCAAAAAACCCCTCAAGACCCGTTTAGAGGCCCCA
AGGGGTTATGCTAGTTATTGCTCAGCGGTGGCAGCAGCCAACTCAGCTTCCTTTCGGGCTTTGTTAGCAG
CCGGATCTCAGTGGTGGTGGTGGTGGTGCTCGAGTCATTACGAACCCTCATCTTCTAAGAGGGCTTCGTA
CGCAGTGGCATCCAGCAGCGATTCCAATTCGCTCTCGTCGCTCGCCTTGATTTTGAAAATCCAACCGCCT
GCATACGGCTCGGAGTTAACCAACTCCGGGCTGTCGGACAGCGCATCATTCACCGCTACAATTTCACCGC
TAACCGGAGCATAGATGTCAGATGCCGCTTTGACAGATTCCGCCACAGCGCAGTCGTCGCCAGCGCTGAC
GGTTGCGCCCACCTCTGGCAGATCAACAAAAACCATGTCACCCAGCAGCTCCTGCGCATGTTCGGTGATG
CCCACGGTGTACGTACCATCCGCCTCTTTACGCAGCCATTCGTGCTCCTTACTATATTTTAGTTCAGCGG
GTACATTTGATCCAGAGCCGCCAATCTGTTCACGGTGGGCTTCAATGATGTCGTTGTCTTCCATGTCCAG
GTCTTCCGGCGCTTGATCTGCCTGGATGCGAATACCGTCATACAGGAAACGCAGGCTATCCATTTCCTTG
CCCTGACGTTTGGCAAACGCTTCCATCAGGCGACGCAGCGGCGTGGTCTTTTTGATCTTAAAGAAAATTT
CAGAGCTGCCGTCACTAACTTTCAGGTTAATATGGGTTTCCGGTTTCACTTCCGGCTTGACTTCCGGCTT
TGCTTCTTGGTTGACTTCCGAATCTTGCAGGCTACCGTGGTGATGGTGATGGTGATGATGGTGATGAATC
TTCGCCATCATATGTATATCTCCTTCTTAAAGTTAAACAAAATTATTTCTAGAGGGGAATTGTTATCCGC
TCACAATTCCCCTATAGTGAGTCGTATTAATTTCGCGGGATCGAGATCGATCTCGATCCTCTACGCCGGA
CGCATCGTGGCCGGCATCACCGGCGCCACAGGTGCGGTTGCTGGCGCCTATATCGCCGACATCACCGATG
GGGAAGATCGGGCTCGCCACTTCGGGCTCATGAGCGCTTGTTTCGGCGTGGGTATGGTGGCAGGCCCCGT
GGCCGGGGGACTGTTGGGCGCCATCTCCTTGCATGCACCATTCCTTGCGGCGGCGGTGCTCAACGGCCTC
AACCTACTACTGGGCTGCTTCCTAATGCAGGAGTCGCATAAGGGAGAGCGTCGAGATCCCGGACACCATC
GAATGGCGCAAAACCTTTCGCGGTATGGCATGATAGCGCCCGGAAGAGAGTCAATTCAGGGTGGTGAATG
TGAAACCAGTAACGTTATACGATGTCGCAGAGTATGCCGGTGTCTCTTATCAGACCGTTTCCCGCGTGGT
GAACCAGGCCAGCCACGTTTCTGCGAAAACGCGGGAAAAAGTGGAAGCGGCGATGGCGGAGCTGAATTAC
ATTCCCAACCGCGTGGCACAACAACTGGCGGGCAAACAGTCGTTGCTGATTGGCGTTGCCACCTCCAGTC
TGGCCCTGCACGCGCCGTCGCAAATTGTCGCGGCGATTAAATCTCGCGCCGATCAACTGGGTGCCAGCGT
GGTGGTGTCGATGGTAGAACGAAGCGGCGTCGAAGCCTGTAAAGCGGCGGTGCACAATCTTCTCGCGCAA
CGCGTCAGTGGGCTGATCATTAACTATCCGCTGGATGACCAGGATGCCATTGCTGTGGAAGCTGCCTGCA
CTAATGTTCCGGCGTTATTTCTTGATGTCTCTGACCAGACACCCATCAACAGTATTATTTTCTCCCATGA
AGACGGTACGCGACTGGGCGTGGAGCATCTGGTCGCATTGGGTCACCAGCAAATCGCGCTGTTAGCGGGC
CCATTAAGTTCTGTCTCGGCGCGTCTGCGTCTGGCTGGCTGGCATAAATATCTCACTCGCAATCAAATTC
AGCCGATAGCGGAACGGGAAGGCGACTGGAGTGCCATGTCCGGTTTTCAACAAACCATGCAAATGCTGAA
TGAGGGCATCGTTCCCACTGCGATGCTGGTTGCCAACGATCAGATGGCGCTGGGCGCAATGCGCGCCATT
ACCGAGTCCGGGCTGCGCGTTGGTGCGGACATCTCGGTAGTGGGATACGACGATACCGAAGACAGCTCAT
GTTATATCCCGCCGTTAACCACCATCAAACAGGATTTTCGCCTGCTGGGGCAAACCAGCGTGGACCGCTT
GCTGCAACTCTCTCAGGGCCAGGCGGTGAAGGGCAATCAGCTGTTGCCCGTCTCACTGGTGAAAAGAAAA
ACCACCCTGGCGCCCAATACGCAAACCGCCTCTCCCCGCGCGTTGGCCGATTCATTAATGCAGCTGGCAC
GACAGGTTTCCCGACTGGAAAGCGGGCAGTGAGCGCAACGCAATTAATGTAAGTTAGCTCACTCATTAGG
CACCGGGATCTCGACCGATGCCCTTGAGAGCCTTCAACCCAGTCAGCTCCTTCCGGTGGGCGCGGGGCAT
GACTATCGTCGCCGCACTTATGACTGTCTTCTTTATCATGCAACTCGTAGGACAGGTGCCGGCAGCGCTC
TGGGTCATTTTCGGCGAGGACCGCTTTCGCTGGAGCGCGACGATGATCGGCCTGTCGCTTGCGGTATTCG
GAATCTTGCACGCCCTCGCTCAAGCCTTCGTCACTGGTCCCGCCACCAAACGTTTCGGCGAGAAGCAGGC
CATTATCGCCGGCATGGCGGCCCCACGGGTGCGCATGATCGTGCTCCTGTCGTTGAGGACCCGGCTAGGC
TGGCGGGGTTGCCTTACTGGTTAGCAGAATGAATCACCGATACGCGAGCGAACGTGAAGCGACTGCTGCT
GCAAAACGTCTGCGACCTGAGCAACAACATGAATGGTCTTCGGTTTCCGTGTTTCGTAAAGTCTGGAAAC
GCGGAAGTCAGCGCCCTGCACCATTATGTTCCGGATCTGCATCGCAGGATGCTGCTGGCTACCCTGTGGA
ACACCTACATCTGTATTAACGAAGCGCTGGCATTGACCCTGAGTGATTTTTCTCTGGTCCCGCCGCATCC
ATACCGCCAGTTGTTTACCCTCACAACGTTCCAGTAACCGGGCATGTTCATCATCAGTAACCCGTATCGT
GAGCATCCTCTCTCGTTTCATCGGTATCATTACCCCCATGAACAGAAATCCCCCTTACACGGAGGCATCA
GTGACCAAACAGGAAAAAACCGCCCTTAACATGGCCCGCTTTATCAGAAGCCAGACATTAACGCTTCTGG
AGAAACTCAACGAGCTGGACGCGGATGAACAGGCAGACATCTGTGAATCGCTTCACGACCACGCTGATGA
GCTTTACCGCAGCTGCCTCGCGCGTTTCGGTGATGACGGTGAAAACCTCTGACACATGCAGCTCCCGGAG
ACGGTCACAGCTTGTCTGTAAGCGGATGCCGGGAGCAGACAAGCCCGTCAGGGCGCGTCAGCGGGTGTTG
GCGGGTGTCGGGGCGCAGCCATGACCCAGTCACGTAGCGATAGCGGAGTGTATACTGGCTTAACTATGCG
GCATCAGAGCAGATTGTACTGAGAGTGCACCATTGCGGTGTGAAATACCGCACAGATGCGTAAGGAGAAA
ATACCGCATCAGGCGCTCTTCCGCTTCCTCGCTCACTGACTCGCTGCGCTCGGTCGTTCGGCTGCGGCGA
GCGGTATCAGCTCACTCAAAGGCGGTAATACGGTTATCCACAGAATCAGGGGATAACGCAGGAAAGAACA
TGTGAGCAAAAGGCCAGCAAAAGGCCAGGAACCGTAAAAAGGCCGCGTTGCTGGCGTTTTTCCATAGGCT
CCGCCCCCCTGACGAGCATCACAAAAATCGACGCTCAAGTCAGAGGTGGCGAAACCCGACAGGACTATAA
AGATACCAGGCGTTTCCCCCTGGAAGCTCCCTCGTGCGCTCTCCTGTTCCGACCCTGCCGCTTACCGGAT
ACCTGTCCGCCTTTCTCCCTTCGGGAAGCGTGGCGCTTTCTCATAGCTCACGCTGTAGGTATCTCAGTTC
GGTGTAGGTCGTTCGCTCCAAGCTGGGCTGTGTGCACGAACCCCCCGTTCAGCCCGACCGCTGCGCCTTA
TCCGGTAACTATCGTCTTGAGTCCAACCCGGTAAGACACGACTTATCGCCACTGGCAGCAGCCACTGGTA
ACAGGATTAGCAGAGCGAGGTATGTAGGCGGTGCTACAGAGTTCTTGAAGTGGTGGCCTAACTACGGCTA
CACTAGAAGGACAGTATTTGGTATCTGCGCTCTGCTGAAGCCAGTTACCTTCGGAAAAAGAGTTGGTAGC
TCTTGATCCGGCAAACAAACCACCGCTGGTAGCGGTGGTTTTTTTGTTTGCAAGCAGCAGATTACGCGCA
GAAAAAAAGGATCTCAAGAAGATCCTTTGATCTTTTCTACGGGGTCTGACGCTCAGTGGAACGAAAACTC
ACGTTAAGGGATTTTGGTCATGAACAATAAAACTGTCTGCTTACATAAACAGTAATACAAGGGGTGTTAT
GAGCCATATTCAACGGGAAACGTCTTGCTCTAGGCCGCGATTAAATTCCAACATGGATGCTGATTTATAT
GGGTATAAATGGGCTCGCGATAATGTCGGGCAATCAGGTGCGACAATCTATCGATTGTATGGGAAGCCCG
ATGCGCCAGAGTTGTTTCTGAAACATGGCAAAGGTAGCGTTGCCAATGATGTTACAGATGAGATGGTCAG
ACTAAACTGGCTGACGGAATTTATGCCTCTTCCGACCATCAAGCATTTTATCCGTACTCCTGATGATGCA
TGGTTACTCACCACTGCGATCCCCGGGAAAACAGCATTCCAGGTATTAGAAGAATATCCTGATTCAGGTG
AAAATATTGTTGATGCGCTGGCAGTGTTCCTGCGCCGGTTGCATTCGATTCCTGTTTGTAATTGTCCTTT
TAACAGCGATCGCGTATTTCGTCTCGCTCAGGCGCAATCACGAATGAATAACGGTTTGGTTGATGCGAGT
GATTTTGATGACGAGCGTAATGGCTGGCCTGTTGAACAAGTCTGGAAAGAAATGCATAAACTTTTGCCAT
TCTCACCGGATTCAGTCGTCACTCATGGTGATTTCTCACTTGATAACCTTATTTTTGACGAGGGGAAATT
AATAGGTTGTATTGATGTTGGACGAGTCGGAATCGCAGACCGATACCAGGATCTTGCCATCCTATGGAAC
TGCCTCGGTGAGTTTTCTCCTTCATTACAGAAACGGCTTTTTCAAAAATATGGTATTGATAATCCTGATA
TGAATAAATTGCAGTTTCATTTGATGCTCGATGAGTTTTTCTAAGAATTAATTCATGAGCGGATACATAT
TTGAATGTATTTAGAAAAATAAACAAATAGGGGTTCCGCGCACATTTCCCCGAAAAGTGCCACCTAAATT
GTAAGCGTTAATATTTTGTTAAAATTCGCGTTAAATTTTTGTTAAATCAGCTCATTTTTTAACCAATAGG
CCGAAATCGGCAAAATCCCTTATAAATCAAAAGAATAGACCGAGATAGGGT
[37 nt withheld, positions 5765-5801]
AAAGAACGTGGACTCCAACGTCAAAGG
[49 nt withheld, positions 5829-5877]
T
[91 nt withheld, positions 5879-5969]
GAACGTGGCGAG
Features (pLannotate 1.2.2; 21 found; start..end, strand, type, name):
    150..197     -  terminator     T7 terminator: transcription terminator for bacteriophage T7 RNA polymerase
    205..254     -  CDS            SET1 (fragment): solubility-enhancement tag derived from T7 phage gene 10B
    264..281     -  CDS            9xHis (fragment): 9xHis affinity tag
    300..683     -  CDS            gcvH: GCSH_ECOLI - Experimental evidence at protein level: Swiss-Prot protein existence level 1. The glycine cleavage system catalyzes the degradation of glycine. The H protein shuttles the methylamine group of glycine from the P protein to the T protein. From Escherichia coli (strain K12).
    687..983     -  CDS            SMT3: SMT3_YEAST - Experimental evidence at protein level: Swiss-Prot protein existence level 1. Not known; suppressor of MIF2 mutations. From Saccharomyces cerevisiae (strain ATCC 204508 / S288c) (Baker's yeast).
    991..1010    -  CDS            7xHis (fragment): 6xHis affinity tag
   1042..1064    -  RBS            RBS: efficient ribosome binding site from bacteriophage T7 gene 10 (Olins and Rangwala, 1989)
   1079..1103    -  protein_bind   lac operator: The lac repressor binds to the lac operator to inhibit transcription in E. coli. This inhibition can be relieved by adding lactose or isopropyl-β-D-thiogalactopyranoside (IPTG). lac repressor encoded by lacI
   1104..1122    -  promoter       T7 promoter: promoter for bacteriophage T7 RNA polymerase
   1148..1427    +  CDS            TcR (fragment): tetracycline efflux protein; tet; confers resistance to tetracycline
   1435..1512    +  promoter       lacI promoter: lacI
   1513..2595    +  CDS            lacI: lac repressor; lacI; The lac repressor binds to the lac operator to inhibit transcription in E. coli. This inhibition can be relieved by adding lactose or isopropyl-β-D-thiogalactopyranoside (IPTG).
   2608..2629    +  protein_bind   CAP binding site: CAP binding activates transcription in the presence of cAMP. E. coli catabolite activator protein
   2644..2935    +  CDS            TcR (fragment): tetracycline efflux protein; tet; confers resistance to tetracycline
   3007..3387    -  CDS            YPB1_ECOLX: Protein predicted: Swiss-Prot protein existence level 4. From Escherichia coli.
   3404..3595    +  CDS            rop: Rop protein, which maintains plasmids at low copy number; rop
   3697..3836    +  misc_feature   bom: basis of mobility region from pBR322
   4022..4610    -  rep_origin     ori: high-copy-number ColE1/pMB1/pBR322/pUC origin of replication
   4732..5547    +  CDS            KanR: aminoglycoside phosphotransferase; aph(3')-Ia; confers resistance to kanamycin in bacteria or G418 (Geneticin®) in eukaryotes
   5556..5613    -  promoter       AmpR promoter (fragment): bla
   5666..113     -  rep_origin     f1 ori (across the origin) (sequence partly withheld): f1 bacteriophage origin of replication; arrow indicates direction of (+) strand synthesis
