[The description below was written by a language model from this plasmid's Addgene catalogue record and pLannotate feature annotations shown in this document.]
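Description:
pAIP4_3A7L is a bacterial expression plasmid built on a pET29b backbone for heterologous production of the Escherichia coli K-12 glycine cleavage system H protein (gcvH, labelled 3A7L in the record). It replicates from a ColE1/pBR322-type origin with the adjacent rop gene and bom region and is selected with kanamycin through the aph(3')-Ia gene. The catalogue lists it as high copy, although rop is normally associated with lower copy number. An f1 origin is also present, and short tetracycline-resistance fragments in the annotation are non-functional remnants of the pBR322-derived backbone.

The 384 bp synthetic insert was placed by Golden Gate assembly, with both flanking BsaI sites destroyed in the process. Expression is driven by a T7 promoter with an adjoining lac operator and the T7 gene 10 ribosome binding site, and it ends at the T7 terminator. The plasmid-borne lacI gene supplies repressor, so transcription depends on a host providing T7 RNA polymerase and is inducible with IPTG. The open reading frame begins with a polyhistidine tag (10xHis per the catalogue, detected only as a fragment by the annotation) followed by yeast Smt3, the SUMO homologue, fused directly upstream of gcvH. This arrangement allows capture on metal-affinity resin, and Smt3 can be recognised by a SUMO-specific protease to free the target. That fits the associated work on high-throughput purification by protease elution.

The feature table also reports a partial His tag and a fragment of the SET1 solubility tag downstream of gcvH. The record does not say whether these lie in frame with the product or are untranslated backbone sequence.
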