Addgene plasmid #234182: pAIP4_3A7L
Purpose: Heterologous protein expression of glycine cleavage system H protein in Escherichia coli
Depositing lab: Christopher Bahl. Depositing organization: AI Proteins. Publication: Facile, high-throughput protein purification enabled by high-efficiency protease elution. Cárcamo Noriega EN, Truebridge IS, Teets FD 3rd, Bowman JW 3rd, Rodriguez N, Howard TA, Bahl CD. Protein Sci. 2026 Sep;35(9):e70746. doi: 10.1002/pro.70746. PubMed 42555168.
Backbone
  Vector backbone: pET29b
  Backbone size w/o insert (bp): 5679
  Vector type: Bacterial Expression
Growth in bacteria
  Bacterial resistance: Kanamycin, 50 μg/mL
  Growth temperature: 37°C
  Growth strain: DH10B
  Copy number: High Copy
Gene/Insert
  Gene/Insert name: 3A7L (alt names: GCSH_ECOLI; Glycine cleavage system H protein)
  Species: Escherichia coli K-12
  Insert size (bp): 384
  Entrez Gene: GCV3
  Promoter: T7
  Tag / fusion protein: 10x HisTag-Smt3 (N terminal on backbone)
  Cloning method: Golden Gate
  Sequencing primers: 5′ T7-promoter; 3′ T7-Term
Resource information
  A portion of this plasmid was derived from a plasmid made by: Synthetic DNA
Terms and licenses: Academic/Nonprofit Terms; Industry Terms
Depositor comments: 5' cloning site: BsaI (destroyed), 3' cloning site: BsaI (destroyed)
How to cite: pAIP4_3A7L was a gift from Christopher Bahl (Addgene plasmid # 234182 ; http://n2t.net/addgene:234182 ; RRID:Addgene_234182)
